Addgene plasmid #157289: pD649-HAsp-MICA-COMP5AP-AviTag-9xHis
Purpose: Mammalian expression of cell-surface protein extracellular domain fused to COMP5AP-AviTag-9xHis. Protein is secreted from cells.
Depositing lab: Chris Garcia. Depositing organization: Stanford University. Publication: A Human IgSF Cell-Surface Interactome Reveals a Complex Network of Protein-Protein Interactions. Wojtowicz WM, Vielmetter J, Fernandes RA, Siepe DH, Eastman CL, Chisholm GB, Cox S, Klock H, Anderson PW, Rue SM, Miller JJ, Glaser SM, Bragstad ML, Vance J, Lam AW, Lesley SA, Zinn K, Garcia KC. Cell. 2020 Aug 20;182(4):1027-1043.e17. doi: 10.1016/j.cell.2020.07.025. PubMed 32822567.
Backbone
  Vector backbone: pD649
  Backbone size w/o insert (bp): 7153
  Vector type: Mammalian Expression
Growth in bacteria
  Bacterial resistance: Ampicillin, 100 μg/mL
  Growth temperature: 37°C
  Growth strain: DH5alpha
  Copy number: High Copy
Gene/Insert
  Gene/Insert name: MICA
  Species: H. sapiens (human)
  Insert size (bp): 852
  Entrez Gene: MICA (a.k.a. MIC-A, PERB11.1)
  Promoter: CMV/SP6
  Tag / fusion protein: COMP5AP-AviTag-9xHis (C terminal on backbone)
  Cloning method: Restriction Enzyme; 5′ cloning site GCGGCCGC (not destroyed); 3′ cloning site GGCGCGCC (not destroyed)
  Sequencing primers: 5′ ATTTAGGTGACACTATAG; 3′ CGTCGCACTCCATCACGGTG
Resource information
  A portion of this plasmid was derived from a plasmid made by: synthesis by ThermoFisher
Terms and licenses: Academic/Nonprofit Terms; Industry Terms: Not Available to Industry
Depositor comments: Some plasmids in this collection may have an IS4-like element ISVsa5 family transposase upstream of the CMV promoter.
How to cite: pD649-HAsp-MICA-COMP5AP-AviTag-9xHis was a gift from Chris Garcia (Addgene plasmid # 157289 ; http://n2t.net/addgene:157289 ; RRID:Addgene_157289)
