[The description below was written by a language model from this plasmid's Addgene catalogue record and pLannotate feature annotations shown in this document.]
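Description:
pD649-HAsp-MICA-COMP5AP-AviTag-9xHis is a mammalian expression plasmid built on the pD649 backbone for producing a secreted, multimerised form of the extracellular domain of human MICA. It is maintained in E. coli through a high-copy ColE1/pUC-type origin and an ampicillin resistance gene. The feature table, which comes from a full-length sequencing result of about 8 kb, also shows an SV40 promoter/EM7 promoter unit driving a puromycin N-acetyltransferase sequence followed by an SV40 polyadenylation signal, which could in principle support puromycin selection in mammalian cells, although the record does not list a mammalian selection marker. Short fragments annotated as f1 ori, KanR, ble, lacZα and lac operator appear to be backbone remnants. The depositor notes that some plasmids in this collection may carry an IS4-like transposase insertion upstream of the CMV promoter; no such element is annotated here.

The expression cassette uses the CMV enhancer and immediate-early promoter with a fragment of CMV intron A, followed by an SP6 promoter. The name indicates an "HAsp" leader; the annotation tool matched part of this region to an immunoglobulin heavy-chain signal sequence, and in either case it directs secretion. The 852 bp MICA ectodomain sits between preserved NotI and AscI sites and is fused at its C terminus to the coiled-coil region of rat cartilage oligomeric matrix protein, which drives pentamerisation, then to human placental alkaline phosphatase, an AviTag for enzymatic biotinylation and a polyhistidine tag (9xHis by name) for purification, ending at a bGH polyadenylation signal. The pentameric, enzyme-labelled product provides a high-avidity reagent whose binding can be read out through alkaline phosphatase activity, consistent with the associated study that screened human IgSF cell-surface proteins for extracellular protein–protein interactions.
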