Features (pLannotate 1.2.2; 24 found; start..end, strand, type, name):
    316..357     +  CDS            AviTag™ (fragment): peptide tag that allows for enzymatic biotinylation
    361..384     +  CDS            8xHis: 8xHis affinity tag
    530..641     +  polyA_signal   bGH poly(A) signal: bovine growth hormone polyadenylation signal
    642..750     +  rep_origin     f1 ori (fragment): f1 bacteriophage origin of replication; arrow indicates direction of (+) strand synthesis
    764..1093    +  promoter       SV40 promoter: SV40 enhancer and early promoter
   1141..1188    +  promoter       EM7 promoter: synthetic bacterial promoter&nbsp
   1207..1806    +  CDS            PuroR (fragment): puromycin N-acetyltransferase; pac from Streptomyces; confers resistance to puromycin
   1816..1941    +  CDS            ble (fragment): BLE_KLEPN - Experimental evidence at protein level: Swiss-Prot protein existence level 1. Binding protein with a strong affinity to the bleomycin family of antibiotics. Binds to CL990; an antimitotic-antibiotic compound. From Klebsiella pneumoniae.
   1936..2057    +  polyA_signal   SV40 poly(A) signal: SV40 polyadenylation signal
   2110..2970    -  CDS            AmpR: β-lactamase; bla; confers resistance to ampicillin, carbenicillin, and related antibiotics
   2973..3069    -  promoter       AmpR promoter (fragment): bla
   3099..3123    -  CDS            KanR (fragment): aminoglycoside phosphotransferase; aph(3')-Ia; confers resistance to kanamycin
   3234..3822    +  rep_origin     ori: high-copy-number ColE1/pMB1/pBR322/pUC origin of replication
   4047..4064    +  terminator     rrnB T2 terminator (fragment): transcription terminator T2 from the E. coli rrnB gene
   4089..4108    -  CDS            lacZα (fragment): LacZα fragment of β-galactosidase; lacZ fragment
   4564..4580    +  protein_bind   lac operator: The lac repressor binds to the lac operator to inhibit transcription in E. coli. This inhibition can be relieved by adding lactose or isopropyl-β-D-thiogalactopyranoside (IPTG). lac repressor encoded by lacI
   4823..5126    +  enhancer       CMV enhancer: human cytomegalovirus immediate early enhancer
   5127..5330    +  promoter       CMV promoter: human cytomegalovirus (CMV) immediate early promoter
   5466..5509    +  intron         CMV intron (fragment): modified intron A from human cytomegalovirus
   5561..5579    +  promoter       SP6 promoter: promoter for bacteriophage SP6 RNA polymerase
   5583..5620    +  CDS            IgH signal sequence (fragment): signal sequence from the mouse immunoglobulin heavy chain variable region
   5720..6580    +  CDS            MICA (fragment): MICA_HUMAN - Also known as PERB11.1 From Homo sapiens (Human).
   6677..6856    +  CDS            Comp (fragment): COMP_RAT - Experimental evidence at protein level: Swiss-Prot protein existence level 1. May play a role in the structural integrity of cartilage via its interaction with other extracellular matrix proteins such as the collagens and fibronectin. Can mediate the interaction of chondrocytes with the cartilage extracellular matrix through interaction with cell surface integrin receptors. Could play a role in the pathogenesis of osteoarthritis. Potent suppressor of apoptosis in both primary chondrocytes and transformed cells. Suppresses apoptosis by blocking the activation of caspase-3 and by indu
   6844..291     +  CDS            SEAP (fragment) (across the origin): secreted alkaline phosphatase from human placenta The natural enzyme has a C-terminal transmembrane sequence that is replaced by a GPI anchor.
>Addgene plasmid #157289 | pD649-HAsp-MICA-COMP5AP-AviTag-9xHis | addgene full sequence | sequence record 420996 | Addgene NGS Result
TACACGGTCCTCCTATACGGAAACGGTCCAGGCTATGTGCTCAAGGACGGCGCCCGGCCGGATGTTACCG
AGAGCGAGAGCGGGAGCCCCGAGTATCGGCAGCAGTCAGCAGTGCCCCTGGACGAAGAGACCCACGCAGG
CGAGGACGTGGCGGTGTTCGCGCGCGGCCCGCAGGCGCACCTGGTTCACGGCGTGCAGGAGCAGACCTTC
ATAGCGCACGTCATGGCCTTCGCCGCCTGCCTGGAGCCCTACACCGCCTGCGACCTGGCGCCCCCCGCCG
GCACCACCGACGCCGCGCACCCGGGTGGCGGAGGACTGAACGACATCTTCGAGGCTCAGAAAATCGAATG
GCACGAACATCACCATCACCATCACCATCACCATTAAGGCCGGCCTGTAGTCACTGGCACAACGCGTTAC
CCGGTAAGCCAATCGGGTATACACGGTCGTCATACTGCAGACAGGGTTCTTCTACTTTGCAAGATAGTCT
TGAGTAGTAAAATAAATAGATAGAGAAAATCAGCCTCGACTGTGCCTTCTAGTTGCCAGCCATCTGTTGT
TTGCCCCTCCCCCGTGCCTTCCTTGACCCTGGAAGGTGCCACTCCCACTGTCCTTTCCTAATAAAATGAG
GAAATTGCATCACAACACTCAACCCTATCTCGGTCTATTCTTTTGATTTATAAGGGATTTTGCCGATTTC
GGCCTATTGGTTAAAAAATGAGCTGATTTAACAAAAATTTAACGCGAATTAATTCTGTGGAATGTGTGTC
AGTTAGGGTGTGGAAAGTCCCCAGGCTCCCCAGCAGGCAGAAGTATGCAAAGCATGCATCTCAATTAGTC
AGCAACCAGGTGTGGAAAGTCCCCAGGCTCCCCAGCAGGCAGAAGTATGCAAAGCATGCATCTCAATTAG
TCAGCAACCATAGTCCCGCCCCTAACTCCGCCCATCCCGCCCCTAACTCCGCCCAGTTCCGCCCATTCTC
CGCCCCATGGCTGACTAATTTTTTTTATTTATGCAGAGGCCGAGGCCGCCTCTGCCTCTGAGCTATTCCA
GAAGTAGTGAGGAGGCTTTTTTGGAGGCCTAGGCTTTTGCAAAAAGCTCCCGGGAGCTTGTATATCCATT
TTCGGATCTGATCAGCACGTGTTGACAATTAATCATCGGCATAGTATATCGGCATAGTATAATACGACAA
GGTGAGGAACTAAACCATGACCGAGTACAAGCCCACGGTGCGCCTCGCCACCCGCGACGACGTCCCCAGG
GCCGTACGCACCCTCGCCGCCGCGTTCGCCGACTACCCCGCCACGCGCCACACCGTCGATCCGGACCGCC
ACATCGAGCGGGTCACCGAGCTGCAAGAACTCTTCCTCACGCGCGTCGGGCTCGACATCGGCAAGGTGTG
GGTCGCGGACGACGGCGCCGCGGTGGCGGTCTGGACCACGCCGGAGAGCGTCGAAGCGGGGGCGGTGTTC
GCCGAGATCGGCCCGCGCATGGCCGAGTTGAGCGGTTCCCGGCTGGCCGCGCAGCAACAGATGGAAGGCC
TCCTGGCGCCGCACCGGCCCAAGGAGCCCGCGTGGTTCCTGGCCACCGTCGGCGTCTCGCCCGACCACCA
GGGCAAGGGTCTGGGCAGCGCCGTCGTGCTCCCCGGAGTGGAGGCGGCCGAGCGCGCCGGGGTGCCCGCC
TTCCTGGAGACATCCGCGCCCCGCAACCTCCCCTTCTACGAGCGGCTCGGCTTCACCGTCACCGCCGACG
TCGAGGTGCCCGAAGGACCGCGCACCTGGTGCATGACCCGCAAGCCCGGTGCCTGACACGTGCTACGAGA
TTTCGATTCCACCGCCGCCTTCTATGAAAGGTTGGGCTTCGGAATCGTTTTCCGGGACGCCGGCTGGATG
ATCCTCCAGCGCGGGGATCTCATGCTGGAGTTCTTCGCCCACCCCAACTTGTTTATTGCAGCTTATAATG
GTTACAAATAAAGCAATAGCATCACAAATTTCACAAATAAAGCATTTTTTTCACTGCATTCTAGTTGTGG
TTTGTCCAAACTCATCAATGTATCTTATCATGTCTGTATACCGTCGACCTCTAGCTAGAGCTTGGCGTAA
TCATGGTCATTACCAATGCTTAATCAGTGAGGCACCTATCTCAGCGATCTGTCTATTTCGTTCATCCATA
GTTGCCTGACTCCCCGTCGTGTAGATAACTACGATACGGGAGGGCTTACCATCTGGCCCCAGCGCTGCGA
TGATACCGCGAGAACCACGCTCACCGGCTCCGGATTTATCAGCAATAAACCAGCCAGCCGGAAGGGCCGA
GCGCAGAAGTGGTCCTGCAACTTTATCCGCCTCCATCCAGTCTATTAATTGTTGCCGGGAAGCTAGAGTA
AGTAGTTCGCCAGTTAATAGTTTGCGCAACGTTGTTGCCATCGCTACAGGCATCGTGGTGTCACGCTCGT
CGTTTGGTATGGCTTCATTCAGCTCCGGTTCCCAACGATCAAGGCGAGTTACATGATCCCCCATGTTGTG
CAAAAAAGCGGTTAGCTCCTTCGGTCCTCCGATCGTTGTCAGAAGTAAGTTGGCCGCAGTGTTATCACTC
ATGGTTATGGCAGCACTGCATAATTCTCTTACTGTCATGCCATCCGTAAGATGCTTTTCTGTGACTGGTG
AGTACTCAACCAAGTCATTCTGAGAATAGTGTATGCGGCGACCGAGTTGCTCTTGCCCGGCGTCAATACG
GGATAATACCGCGCCACATAGCAGAACTTTAAAAGTGCTCATCATTGGAAAACGTTCTTCGGGGCGAAAA
CTCTCAAGGATCTTACCGCTGTTGAGATCCAGTTCGATGTAACCCACTCGTGCACCCAACTGATCTTCAG
CATCTTTTACTTTCACCAGCGTTTCTGGGTGAGCAAAAACAGGAAGGCAAAATGCCGCAAAAAAGGGAAT
AAGGGCGACACGGAAATGTTGAATACTCATATTCTTCCTTTTTCAATATTATTGAAGCATTTATCAGGGT
TATTGTCTCATGAGCGGATACATATTTGAATGTATTTAGAAAAATAAACAAATAGGGGTCAGTGTTACAA
CCAATTAACCAATTCTGAACATTATCGCGAGCCCATTTATACCTGAATATGGCTCATAACACCCCTTGCT
CATGACCAAAATCCCTTAACGTGAGTTACGCGCGCGTCGTTCCACTGAGCGTCAGACCCCGTAGAAAAGA
TCAAAGGATCTTCTTGAGATCCTTTTTTTCTGCGCGTAATCTGCTGCTTGCAAACAAAAAAACCACCGCT
ACCAGCGGTGGTTTGTTTGCCGGATCAAGAGCTACCAACTCTTTTTCCGAAGGTAACTGGCTTCAGCAGA
GCGCAGATACCAAATACTGTTCTTCTAGTGTAGCCGTAGTTAGCCCACCACTTCAAGAACTCTGTAGCAC
CGCCTACATACCTCGCTCTGCTAATCCTGTTACCAGTGGCTGCTGCCAGTGGCGATAAGTCGTGTCTTAC
CGGGTTGGACTCAAGACGATAGTTACCGGATAAGGCGCAGCGGTCGGGCTGAACGGGGGGTTCGTGCACA
CAGCCCAGCTTGGAGCGAACGACCTACACCGAACTGAGATACCTACAGCGTGAGCTATGAGAAAGCGCCA
CGCTTCCCGAAGGGAGAAAGGCGGACAGGTATCCGGTAAGCGGCAGGGTCGGAACAGGAGAGCGCACGAG
GGAGCTTCCAGGGGGAAACGCCTGGTATCTTTATAGTCCTGTCGGGTTTCGCCACCTCTGACTTGAGCGT
CGATTTTTGTGATGCTCGTCAGGGGGGCGGAGCCTATGGAAAAACGCCAGCAACGCGGCCTTTTTACGGT
TCCTGGCCTTTTGCTGGCCTTTTGCTCACATGTTCTTTCCTGCGTTATCCCCTGATTCTGTGGATAACCG
TATTACCGCCTTTGAGTGAGCTGATACCGCTCGCCGCAGCCGAACGACCGAGCGCAGCGAGTCAGTGAGC
GAGGAAGCGGAAGGCGAGAGTAGGGAACTGCCAGGCATCAAACTAAGCAGAAGGCCCCTGACGGATGGCC
TTTTTGCGTTTCTACAAACTCTTTCTGTGTTGTAAAACGACGGCCAGTCTTAAGCTCGGGCCCCCTGGGC
GGTTCTGATAACGAGTAATCGTTAATCCGCAAATAACGTAAAAACCCGCTTCGGCGGGTTTTTTTATGGG
GGGAGTTTAGGGAAAGAGCATTTGTCAGAATATTTAAGGGCGCCTGTCACTTTGCTTGATATATGAGAAT
TATTTAACCTTATAAATGAGAAAAAAGCAACGCACTTTAAATAAGATACGTTGCTTTTTCGATTGATGAA
CACCTATAATTAAACTATTCATCTATTATTTATGATTTTTTGTATATACAATATTTCTAGTTTGTTAAAG
AGAATTAAGAAAATAAATCTCGAAAATAATAAAGGGAAAATCAGTTTTTGATATCAAAATTATACATGTC
AACGATAATACAAAATATAATACAAACTATAAGATGTTATCAGTATTTATTATCATTTAGAATAAATTTT
GTGTCGCCCTTAATTGTGAGCGGATAACAATTACGAGCTTCATGCACAGTGGCGTTGACTCAATATTGGC
CATTAGCCATATTATTCATTGGTTATATAGCATAAATCAATATTGGCTATTGGCCATTGCATACGTTGTA
TCTATATCATAATATGTACATTTATATTGGCTCATGTCCAATATGACCGCCATGTTGGCATTGATTATTG
ACTAGTTATTAATAGTAATCAATTACGGGGTCATTAGTTCATAGCCCATATATGGAGTTCCGCGTTACAT
AACTTACGGTAAATGGCCCGCCTGGCTGACCGCCCAACGACCCCCGCCCATTGACGTCAATAATGACGTA
TGTTCCCATAGTAACGCCAATAGGGACTTTCCATTGACGTCAATGGGTGGAGTATTTACGGTAAACTGCC
CACTTGGCAGTACATCAAGTGTATCATATGCCAAGTACGCCCCCTATTGACGTCAATGACGGTAAATGGC
CCGCCTGGCATTATGCCCAGTACATGACCTTATGGGACTTTCCTACTTGGCAGTACATCTACGTATTAGT
CATCGCTATTACCATGGTGATGCGGTTTTGGCAGTACATCAATGGGCGTGGATAGCGGTTTGACTCACGG
GGATTTCCAAGTCTCCACCCCATTGACGTCAATGGGAGTTTGTTTTGGCACCAAAATCAACGGGACTTTC
CAAAATGTCGTAACAACTCCGCCCCATTGACGCAAATGGGCGGTAGGCGTGTACGGTGGGAGGTCTATAT
AAGCAGAGCTCGTTTAGTGAACCGTCAGATCGCCTGGAGACGCCATCCACGCTGTTTTGACCTCCATAGA
AGACACCGGGACCGATCCAGCCTCCGCGGCCGGGAACGGTGCATTGGAACGCGGATTCCCCGTGCCAAGA
GTGACGTAAGTACCGCCTATAGAGTCTATAGGCCCACCCCCTTGGCTTCGTTAGAACGCGGCTACAATTA
ATACATAACCTTATGTATCATACACATACGATTTAGGTGACACTATAGAATAACATCCACTTTGCCTTTC
TCTCCACAGGTGTCCACTCCCAGGTCCAACTGCACCTCGGTTCTATCGAAAACGCGCCTGCTAGCGCCAC
CATGAAGACCATCATTGCCCTGAGCTACATCTTCTGCCTGGTGTTCGCTGCGGCCGCCGAACCTCACAGC
CTGAGATACAATCTGACCGTGCTGAGCTGGGATGGCAGCGTGCAGTCTGGATTTCTGACCGAAGTGCACC
TGGACGGCCAGCCTTTCCTGAGATGCGACAGACAGAAGTGCAGAGCCAAGCCTCAAGGCCAGTGGGCTGA
AGATGTGCTGGGCAACAAGACCTGGGACAGAGAGACAAGAGATCTGACCGGCAACGGCAAGGACCTGAGA
ATGACACTGGCCCACATCAAGGACCAGAAAGAGGGCCTGCACAGCCTGCAAGAGATCAGAGTGTGCGAGA
TCCACGAGGACAACAGCACCAGAAGCAGCCAGCACTTCTACTACGACGGCGAGCTGTTCCTGAGCCAGAA
CCTGGAAACAAAAGAATGGACCATGCCTCAGAGCAGCAGAGCCCAGACACTGGCTATGAACGTGCGGAAC
TTCCTGAAAGAGGACGCCATGAAGACCAAGACACACTACCACGCCATGCACGCCGACTGTCTGCAAGAGC
TGAGAAGATACCTGAAGTCCGGCGTGGTGCTGAGAAGGACAGTGCCTCCTATGGTCAACGTGACCAGATC
TGAGGCCAGCGAGGGCAATATCACCGTGACATGTAGAGCCAGCGGCTTCTACCCCTGGAACATCACCCTG
TCTTGGAGACAGGATGGCGTGTCCCTGAGCCACGATACACAGCAGTGGGGAGATGTCCTGCCTGACGGCA
ATGGCACATACCAGACATGGGTCGCCACCAGAATCTGCCAGGGCGAAGAACAGCGGTTCACCTGTTACAT
GGAACACAGCGGCAACCACAGCACACACCCTGTGCCATCTGGAAAGGTGCTGGTGCTGCAGTCTCACTGG
GGCGCGCCGGAAGATCAAGTTGATCCAAGATTGATTGATGGCAAGGGCGGATCTCTGGAGGTGCTGTTCC
AGGGACCAGGCGGAAGCGGCAATCCCGGCGGCGATCTGGCCCCCCAGATGCTGCGCGAGCTGCAGGAGAC
CAATGCCGCCCTGCAGGACGTGCGCGAGCTGCTGCGCCACCGCGTGAAGGAGATCACCTTCCTGAAGAAC
ACCGTGATGGAGTGCGACGCCTGCGGTATGCAGCCCTCTAGAGGCTCCGGCTCCATCATCCCAGTTGAGG
AGGAGAACCCGGACTTCTGGAACCGCGAGGCAGCCGAGGCCCTGGGTGCCGCCAAGAAGCTGCAGCCTGC
ACAGACAGCCGCCAAGAACCTCATCATCTTCCTGGGCGATGGGATGGGGGTGTCTACGGTGACAGCTGCC
AGGATCCTAAAAGGGCAGAAGAAGGACAAACTGGGGCCTGAGATACCCCTGGCCATGGACCGCTTCCCAT
ATGTGGCTCTGTCCAAGACATACAATGTAGACAAACATGTGCCAGACAGTGGAGCCACAGCCACGGCCTA
CCTGTGCGGGGTCAAGGGCAACTTCCAGACCATTGGCTTGAGTGCAGCCGCCCGCTTTAACCAGTGCAAC
ACGACACGCGGCAACGAGGTCATCTCCGTGATGAATCGGGCCAAGAAAGCAGGGAAGTCAGTGGGAGTGG
TAACCACCACACGAGTGCAGCACGCCTCGCCAGCCGGCACCTACGCCCACACGGTGAACCGCAACTGGTA
CTCGGACGCCGACGTGCCTGCCTCGGCCCGCCAGGAGGGGTGCCAGGACATCGCTACGCAGCTCATCTCC
AACATGGACATTGACGTGATCCTAGGTGGAGGCCGAAAGTACATGTTTCGCATGGGAACCCCAGACCCTG
AGTACCCAGATGACTACAGCCAAGGTGGGACCAGGCTGGACGGGAAGAATCTGGTGCAGGAATGGCTGGC
GAAGCGCCAGGGTGCCCGGTATGTGTGGAACCGCACTGAGCTCATGCAGGCTTCCCTGGACCCGTCTGTG
ACCCATCTCATGGGTCTCTTTGAGCCTGGAGACATGAAATACGAGATCCACCGAGACTCCACACTGGACC
CCTCCCTGATGGAGATGACAGAGGCTGCCCTGCGCCTGCTGAGCAGGAACCCCCGCGGCTTCTTCCTCTT
CGTGGAGGGTGGTCGCATCGACCATGGTCATCATGAAAGCAGGGCTTACCGGGCACTGACTGAGACGATC
ATGTTCGACGACGCCATTGAGAGGGCGGGCCAGCTCACCAGCGAGGAGGACACGCTGAGCCTCGTCACTG
CCGACCACTCCCACGTCTTCTCCTTCGGAGGCTACCCCCTGCGAGGGAGCTCCATCTTCGGGCTGGCCCC
TGGCAAGGCCCGGGACAGGAAGGCC
